Addgene plasmid #196990: pLV hU6-VEGFR2#3 sgRNA Nestin-dCas9-KRAB-T2a-GFP
Purpose: Derived from pLV hU6-sgRNA Nestin-dCas9-KRAB-T2a-GFP with KDR sgRNA
Depositing lab: Elizabeth Kirby. Depositing organization: Ohio State University. Publication: Intracrine VEGF Signaling Is Required for Adult Hippocampal Neural Stem Cell Maintenance and Vascular Proximity. Dause TJ, Osap R, Kuwahara AA, Denninger JK, Kirby ED. Mol Neurobiol. 2025 Mar 25. doi: 10.1007/s12035-025-04861-1. PubMed 40131696.
Backbone
  Vector backbone: FUGW
  Total vector size (bp): 15000
  Vector type: Lentiviral, CRISPR
Growth in bacteria
  Bacterial resistance: Ampicillin, 100 μg/mL
  Growth temperature: 37°C
  Growth strain: NEB Stable
  Copy number: High Copy
Gene/Insert
  Gene/Insert name: VEGFR2 (alt name: KDR)
Terms and licenses: Academic/Nonprofit Terms; Industry Terms: Not Available to Industry
Depositor comments: Please visit https://doi.org/10.1101/2021.08.10.455866 for bioRxiv preprint.
How to cite: pLV hU6-VEGFR2#3 sgRNA Nestin-dCas9-KRAB-T2a-GFP was a gift from Elizabeth Kirby (Addgene plasmid # 196990 ; http://n2t.net/addgene:196990 ; RRID:Addgene_196990)
