[The description below was written by a language model from this plasmid's Addgene catalogue record and pLannotate feature annotations shown in this document.]
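Description:
pLV hU6-VEGFR2#3 sgRNA Nestin-dCas9-KRAB-T2a-GFP is an HIV-1-based lentiviral CRISPR interference vector built on the FUGW backbone. It derives from a parental all-in-one plasmid into which a guide targeting VEGFR2 (KDR) has been inserted. It is propagated in E. coli through a high-copy ColE1/pUC-type origin with ampicillin selection. The backbone also carries an f1 origin and an SV40/EM7-driven bleomycin/Zeocin resistance cassette that lies outside the viral genome. The sequenced record is about 14.4 kb, slightly below the nominal 15 kb in the catalogue entry.

The transfer cassette begins with a CMV enhancer/promoter fused to a truncated 5' LTR, which drives genomic RNA production in packaging cells. This is followed by the Ψ packaging signal, RRE and cPPT/CTS, and ends with WPRE and a truncated 3' LTR backed by a bGH polyadenylation signal.

Two expression units sit within this frame. A human U6 Pol III promoter transcribes the guide, which occupies the short gap before the S. pyogenes gRNA scaffold. Downstream, an unannotated stretch of roughly 700 bp corresponds by position and by the plasmid name to the Nestin regulatory element, although the feature table does not label it. It precedes a 3xFLAG-tagged Cas9 fused to the ZNF10 KRAB repressor domain; the name identifies this Cas9 as catalytically dead, while the annotation tool simply calls it Cas9. The fusion is linked to EGFP, by a T2A peptide according to the name, so that the repressor and a fluorescent marker are made from one transcript. A single loxP site follows EGFP.

The design suggests transcriptional knockdown of VEGFR2 restricted to Nestin-expressing cells, with GFP marking cells that express the repressor. The associated publication concerns VEGF signalling in adult hippocampal neural stem cells. The species of the targeted gene is not stated.
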