Features (pLannotate 1.2.2; 36 found; start..end, strand, type, name):
     23..75      -  misc_feature   bom (fragment): basis of mobility region from pBR322
    230..609     +  enhancer       CMV enhancer: human cytomegalovirus immediate early enhancer
    610..809     +  promoter       CMV promoter: human cytomegalovirus (CMV) immediate early promoter
    827..1007    +  LTR            5' LTR (truncated): truncated 5' long terminal repeat (LTR) from HIV-1
   1054..1179    +  misc_feature   HIV-1 Ψ: packaging signal of human immunodeficiency virus type 1
   1163..1526    +  CDS            HIV-1 gag (fragment): gag protein from human immunodeficiency virus 1; gag
   1672..1905    +  misc_feature   RRE: The Rev response element (RRE) of HIV-1 allows for Rev-dependent mRNA export from the nucleus to the cytoplasm.
   2282..2382    +  CDS            Rev (fragment): human immunodeficiency virus 1 (HIV-1) Rev protein; rev; enhances nuclear export of unspliced and incompletely spliced viral mRNAs
   2432..2549    +  misc_feature   cPPT/CTS: central polypurine tract and central termination sequence of HIV-1
   2593..2833    +  promoter       U6 promoter: RNA polymerase III promoter for human U6 snRNA
   2855..2930    +  misc_RNA       gRNA scaffold: guide RNA scaffold for the Streptococcus pyogenes CRISPR/Cas9 system
   3628..3646    -  misc_feature   MCS (fragment): pUC18/19 multiple cloning site
   3655..3720    +  CDS            3xFLAG: three tandem FLAG® epitope tags, followed by an enterokinase cleavage site
   3757..7860    +  CDS            Cas9: Cas9 (Csn1) endonuclease from the Streptococcus pyogenes Type II CRISPR/Cas system generates RNA-guided double strand breaks in DNA
   7927..8121    +  CDS            KRAB: Krüppel-associated box (KRAB) transcriptional repression domain from the human zinc finger protein ZNF10 (Margolin et al., 1994)
   8275..8988    +  CDS            EGFP: EGFP is a basic (constitutively fluorescent) green fluorescent protein published in 1996, derived from Aequorea victoria. It is reported to be a rapidly-maturing weak dimer with moderate acid sensitivity.
   9004..9037    +  protein_bind   loxP: Cre-mediated recombination occurs in the 8-bp core sequence (GCATACAT). Cre recombinase
   9038..9062    +  misc_feature   MCS (fragment): pBluescript multiple cloning site
   9062..9650    +  misc_feature   WPRE: woodchuck hepatitis virus posttranscriptional regulatory element
   9587..10168   +  CDS            nef (fragment): NEF_HV1H2 - Experimental evidence at protein level: Swiss-Prot protein existence level 1. Extracellular Nef protein targets CD4(+) T-lymphocytes for apoptosis by interacting with CXCR4 surface receptors. From Human immunodeficiency virus type 1 group M subtype B (isolate HXB2) (HIV-1).
  10175..10355   +  LTR            5' LTR (truncated): truncated 5' long terminal repeat (LTR) from HIV-1
  10387..10611   +  polyA_signal   bGH poly(A) signal: bovine growth hormone polyadenylation signal
  10615..10636   +  promoter       SV40 promoter (fragment): SV40 enhancer and early promoter
  10657..11085   +  rep_origin     f1 ori (sequence partly withheld): f1 bacteriophage origin of replication; arrow indicates direction of (+) strand synthesis
  11099..11428   +  promoter       SV40 promoter: SV40 enhancer and early promoter
  11476..11523   +  promoter       EM7 promoter: synthetic bacterial promoter&nbsp
  11542..11916   +  CDS            BleoR: antibiotic-binding protein; Sh ble from Streptoalloteichus hindustanus; confers resistance to bleomycin, phleomycin, and Zeocin™
  11926..12051   +  CDS            ble (fragment): BLE_KLEPN - Experimental evidence at protein level: Swiss-Prot protein existence level 1. Binding protein with a strong affinity to the bleomycin family of antibiotics. Binds to CL990; an antimitotic-antibiotic compound. From Klebsiella pneumoniae.
  12046..12167   +  polyA_signal   SV40 poly(A) signal: SV40 polyadenylation signal
  12238..12260   -  protein_bind   lac operator (fragment): The lac repressor binds to the lac operator to inhibit transcription in E. coli. This inhibition can be relieved by adding lactose or isopropyl-β-D-thiogalactopyranoside (IPTG). lac repressor encoded by lacI
  12264..12294   -  promoter       lac promoter: promoter for the E. coli lac operon
  12309..12330   -  protein_bind   CAP binding site: CAP binding activates transcription in the presence of cAMP. E. coli catabolite activator protein
  12343..12435   -  CDS            lacI (fragment): lac repressor; lacI; The lac repressor binds to the lac operator to inhibit transcription in E. coli. This inhibition can be relieved by adding lactose or isopropyl-β-D-thiogalactopyranoside (IPTG).
  12618..13206   -  rep_origin     ori: high-copy-number ColE1/pMB1/pBR322/pUC origin of replication
  13377..14237   -  CDS            AmpR: β-lactamase; bla; confers resistance to ampicillin, carbenicillin, and related antibiotics
  14238..14342   -  promoter       AmpR promoter: bla
>Addgene plasmid #196990 | pLV hU6-VEGFR2#3 sgRNA Nestin-dCas9-KRAB-T2a-GFP | addgene full sequence | sequence record 394117 | Addgene NGS Result
ATCGGGAGATCTCCCGATCCCCTATGGTGCACTCTCAGTACAATCTGCTCTGATGCCGCATAGTTAAGCC
AGTATCTGCTCCCTGCTTGTGTGTTGGAGGTCGCTGAGTAGTGCGCGAGCAAAATTTAAGCTACAACAAG
GCAAGGCTTGACCGACAATTGCATGAAGAATCTGCTTAGGGTTAGGCGTTTTGCGCTGCTTCGCGATGTA
CGGGCCAGATATACGCGTTGACATTGATTATTGACTAGTTATTAATAGTAATCAATTACGGGGTCATTAG
TTCATAGCCCATATATGGAGTTCCGCGTTACATAACTTACGGTAAATGGCCCGCCTGGCTGACCGCCCAA
CGACCCCCGCCCATTGACGTCAATAATGACGTATGTTCCCATAGTAACGCCAATAGGGACTTTCCATTGA
CGTCAATGGGTGGAGTATTTACGGTAAACTGCCCACTTGGCAGTACATCAAGTGTATCATATGCCAAGTA
CGCCCCCTATTGACGTCAATGACGGTAAATGGCCCGCCTGGCATTATGCCCAGTACATGACCTTATGGGA
CTTTCCTACTTGGCAGTACATCTACGTATTAGTCATCGCTATTACCATGGTGATGCGGTTTTGGCAGTAC
ATCAATGGGCGTGGATAGCGGTTTGACTCACGGGGATTTCCAAGTCTCCACCCCATTGACGTCAATGGGA
GTTTGTTTTGGCACCAAAATCAACGGGACTTTCCAAAATGTCGTAACAACTCCGCCCCATTGACGCAAAT
GGGCGGTAGGCGTGTACGGTGGGAGGTCTATATAAGCAGCGCGTTTTGCCTGTACTGGGTCTCTCTGGTT
AGACCAGATCTGAGCCTGGGAGCTCTCTGGCTAACTAGGGAACCCACTGCTTAAGCCTCAATAAAGCTTG
CCTTGAGTGCTTCAAGTAGTGTGTGCCCGTCTGTTGTGTGACTCTGGTAACTAGAGATCCCTCAGACCCT
TTTAGTCAGTGTGGAAAATCTCTAGCAGTGGCGCCCGAACAGGGACTTGAAAGCGAAAGGGAAACCAGAG
GAGCTCTCTCGACGCAGGACTCGGCTTGCTGAAGCGCGCACGGCAAGAGGCGAGGGGCGGCGACTGGTGA
GTACGCCAAAAATTTTGACTAGCGGAGGCTAGAAGGAGAGAGATGGGTGCGAGAGCGTCAGTATTAAGCG
GGGGAGAATTAGATCGCGATGGGAAAAAATTCGGTTAAGGCCAGGGGGAAAGAAAAAATATAAATTAAAA
CATATAGTATGGGCAAGCAGGGAGCTAGAACGATTCGCAGTTAATCCTGGCCTGTTAGAAACATCAGAAG
GCTGTAGACAAATACTGGGACAGCTACAACCATCCCTTCAGACAGGATCAGAAGAACTTAGATCATTATA
TAATACAGTAGCAACCCTCTATTGTGTGCATCAAAGGATAGAGATAAAAGACACCAAGGAAGCTTTAGAC
AAGATAGAGGAAGAGCAAAACAAAAGTAAGACCACCGCACAGCAAGCGGCCGCTGATCTTCAGACCTGGA
GGAGGAGATATGAGGGACAATTGGAGAAGTGAATTATATAAATATAAAGTAGTAAAAATTGAACCATTAG
GAGTAGCACCCACCAAGGCAAAGAGAAGAGTGGTGCAGAGAGAAAAAAGAGCAGTGGGAATAGGAGCTTT
GTTCCTTGGGTTCTTGGGAGCAGCAGGAAGCACTATGGGCGCAGCGTCAATGACGCTGACGGTACAGGCC
AGACAATTATTGTCTGGTATAGTGCAGCAGCAGAACAATTTGCTGAGGGCTATTGAGGCGCAACAGCATC
TGTTGCAACTCACAGTCTGGGGCATCAAGCAGCTCCAGGCAAGAATCCTGGCTGTGGAAAGATACCTAAA
GGATCAACAGCTCCTGGGGATTTGGGGTTGCTCTGGAAAACTCATTTGCACCACTGCTGTGCCTTGGAAT
GCTAGTTGGAGTAATAAATCTCTGGAACAGATTTGGAATCACACGACCTGGATGGAGTGGGACAGAGAAA
TTAACAATTACACAAGCTTAATACACTCCTTAATTGAAGAATCGCAAAACCAGCAAGAAAAGAATGAACA
AGAATTATTGGAATTAGATAAATGGGCAAGTTTGTGGAATTGGTTTAACATAACAAATTGGCTGTGGTAT
ATAAAATTATTCATAATGATAGTAGGAGGCTTGGTAGGTTTAAGAATAGTTTTTGCTGTACTTTCTATAG
TGAATAGAGTTAGGCAGGGATATTCACCATTATCGTTTCAGACCCACCTCCCAACCCCGAGGGGACCCGA
CAGGCCCGAAGGAATAGAAGAAGAAGGTGGAGAGAGAGACAGAGACAGATCCATTCGATTAGTGAACGGA
TCGGCACTGCGTGCGCCAATTCTGCAGACAAATGGCAGTATTCATCCACAATTTTAAAAGAAAAGGGGGG
ATTGGGGGGTACAGTGCAGGGGAAAGAATAGTAGACATAATAGCAACAGACATACAAACTAAAGAATTAC
AAAAACAAATTACAAAAATTCAAAATTTTCGGGTTTATTACAGGGACAGCAGAGATCCAGTTTGGTTAAT
TAGAGGGCCTATTTCCCATGATTCCTTCATATTTGCATATACGATACAAGGCTGTTAGAGAGATAATTGG
AATTAATTTGACTGTAAACACAAAGATATTAGTACAAAATACGTGACGTAGAAAGTAATAATTTCTTGGG
TAGTTTGCAGTTTTAAAATTATGTTTTAAAATGGACTATCATATGCTTACCGTAACTTGAAAGTATTTCG
ATTTCTTGGCTTTATATATCTTGTGGAAAGGACGAGATCGCGCGGACCGCTACCGTTTTAGAGCTAGAAA
TAGCAAGTTAAAATAAGGCTAGTCCGTTATCAACTTGAAAAAGTGGCACCGAGTCGGTGCTTTTTTGTTT
TTTAATTAATTAACCCGTGTCGGCTCCAGATCTGATCCCTGAAGAGTTTGTGATCCTGAGATGAGGGCTT
TAGCCCCAGTCAGTCCTCTGAGGGGAAGGGTCCAGGCAGCTCTGAGGAATGTAACCACTGGCGTTTGAGG
TCTGAAAAGGATTTGGAGAAGGGGAGCTGAATTCATTTGCTTTTGTCTGTTACCAGCTCTGGGGGCAGAG
AGAGAGCCATCCCCTGGGAACAGCCTGAGAATTCCCACTTCCCCTGAGGAGCCCTCCCTTCTTAGGCCCT
CCAGATGGTAGTGTGGACAAAAGGCAATAATTAGCATGAGAATCGGCCTCCCTCCCAGAGGATGAGGTCA
TCGGCCTTGGCCTTGGGTGGGGAGGCGGAGACTGATCTGAGGAGTCTGATATAAGTGTTAGCAATTCATT
TGGCCCTGCCTCCGACTGTGGGAATCTGCATGTGGGGTCTCCCTGTGTCTCAAATATGGGTTGGCTAAGT
ATATATCTGTGGGTATATGACTGTGTGGCTTTTATATGACAATGGTCACAATAGAGATTGATCCTGCAGT
GGCAGGACATGCTACCTCAGCTGGAGCTGACCCTATCTCCCCACTCCCCACCAGGACTCTGCTGGAGGCT
GAGAACTCTCGGTTGCAGACACCTGGACGAGGTTCCCAGGCTTAATCGAAGCTTGGGCTGCAGGTCGACT
CTAGAGCCACCATGGACTACAAAGACCATGACGGTGATTATAAAGATCATGACATCGATTACAAGGATGA
CGATGACAAGATGGCCCCCAAGAAGAAGAGGAAGGTGGGCCGCGGAATGGACAAGAAGTACTCCATTGGG
CTCGCCATCGGCACAAACAGCGTCGGCTGGGCCGTCATTACGGACGAGTACAAGGTGCCGAGCAAAAAAT
TCAAAGTTCTGGGCAATACCGATCGCCACAGCATAAAGAAGAACCTCATTGGCGCCCTCCTGTTCGACTC
CGGGGAAACCGCCGAAGCCACGCGGCTCAAAAGAACAGCACGGCGCAGATATACCCGCAGAAAGAATCGG
ATCTGCTACCTGCAGGAGATCTTTAGTAATGAGATGGCTAAGGTGGATGACTCTTTCTTCCATAGGCTGG
AGGAGTCCTTTTTGGTGGAGGAGGATAAAAAGCACGAGCGCCACCCAATCTTTGGCAATATCGTGGACGA
GGTGGCGTACCATGAAAAGTACCCAACCATATATCATCTGAGGAAGAAGCTTGTAGACAGTACTGATAAG
GCTGACTTGCGGTTGATCTATCTCGCGCTGGCGCATATGATCAAATTTCGGGGACACTTCCTCATCGAGG
GGGACCTGAACCCAGACAACAGCGATGTCGACAAACTCTTTATCCAACTGGTTCAGACTTACAATCAGCT
TTTCGAAGAGAACCCGATCAACGCATCCGGAGTTGACGCCAAAGCAATCCTGAGCGCTAGGCTGTCCAAA
TCCCGGCGGCTCGAAAACCTCATCGCACAGCTCCCTGGGGAGAAGAAGAACGGCCTGTTTGGTAATCTTA
TCGCCCTGTCACTCGGGCTGACCCCCAACTTTAAATCTAACTTCGACCTGGCCGAAGATGCCAAGCTTCA
ACTGAGCAAAGACACCTACGATGATGATCTCGACAATCTGCTGGCCCAGATCGGCGACCAGTACGCAGAC
CTTTTTTTGGCGGCAAAGAACCTGTCAGACGCCATTCTGCTGAGTGATATTCTGCGAGTGAACACGGAGA
TCACCAAAGCTCCGCTGAGCGCTAGTATGATCAAGCGCTATGATGAGCACCACCAAGACTTGACTTTGCT
GAAGGCCCTTGTCAGACAGCAACTGCCTGAGAAGTACAAGGAAATTTTCTTCGATCAGTCTAAAAATGGC
TACGCCGGATACATTGACGGCGGAGCAAGCCAGGAGGAATTTTACAAATTTATTAAGCCCATCTTGGAAA
AAATGGACGGCACCGAGGAGCTGCTGGTAAAGCTTAACAGAGAAGATCTGTTGCGCAAACAGCGCACTTT
CGACAATGGAAGCATCCCCCACCAGATTCACCTGGGCGAACTGCACGCTATCCTCAGGCGGCAAGAGGAT
TTCTACCCCTTTTTGAAAGATAACAGGGAAAAGATTGAGAAAATCCTCACATTTCGGATACCCTACTATG
TAGGCCCCCTCGCCCGGGGAAATTCCAGATTCGCGTGGATGACTCGCAAATCAGAAGAGACCATCACTCC
CTGGAACTTCGAGGAAGTCGTGGATAAGGGGGCCTCTGCCCAGTCCTTCATCGAAAGGATGACTAACTTT
GATAAAAATCTGCCTAACGAAAAGGTGCTTCCTAAACACTCTCTGCTGTACGAGTACTTCACAGTTTATA
ACGAGCTCACCAAGGTCAAATACGTCACAGAAGGGATGAGAAAGCCAGCATTCCTGTCTGGAGAGCAGAA
GAAAGCTATCGTGGACCTCCTCTTCAAGACGAACCGGAAAGTTACCGTGAAACAGCTCAAAGAAGACTAT
TTCAAAAAGATTGAATGTTTCGACTCTGTTGAAATCAGCGGAGTGGAGGATCGCTTCAACGCATCCCTGG
GAACGTATCACGATCTCCTGAAAATCATTAAAGACAAGGACTTCCTGGACAATGAGGAGAACGAGGACAT
TCTTGAGGACATTGTCCTCACCCTTACGTTGTTTGAAGATAGGGAGATGATTGAAGAACGCTTGAAAACT
TACGCTCATCTCTTCGACGACAAAGTCATGAAACAGCTCAAGAGGCGCCGATATACAGGATGGGGGCGGC
TGTCAAGAAAACTGATCAATGGGATCCGAGACAAGCAGAGTGGAAAGACAATCCTGGATTTTCTTAAGTC
CGATGGATTTGCCAACCGGAACTTCATGCAGTTGATCCATGATGACTCTCTCACCTTTAAGGAGGACATC
CAGAAAGCACAAGTTTCTGGCCAGGGGGACAGTCTTCACGAGCACATCGCTAATCTTGCAGGTAGCCCAG
CTATCAAAAAGGGAATACTGCAGACCGTTAAGGTCGTGGATGAACTCGTCAAAGTAATGGGAAGGCATAA
GCCCGAGAATATCGTTATCGAGATGGCCCGAGAGAACCAAACTACCCAGAAGGGACAGAAGAACAGTAGG
GAAAGGATGAAGAGGATTGAAGAGGGTATAAAAGAACTGGGGTCCCAAATCCTTAAGGAACACCCAGTTG
AAAACACCCAGCTTCAGAATGAGAAGCTCTACCTGTACTACCTGCAGAACGGCAGGGACATGTACGTGGA
TCAGGAACTGGACATCAATCGGCTCTCCGACTACGACGTGGATGCCATCGTGCCCCAGTCTTTTCTCAAA
GATGATTCTATTGATAATAAAGTGTTGACAAGATCCGATAAAAATAGAGGGAAGAGTGATAACGTCCCCT
CAGAAGAAGTTGTCAAGAAAATGAAAAATTATTGGCGGCAGCTGCTGAACGCCAAACTGATCACACAACG
GAAGTTCGATAATCTGACTAAGGCTGAACGAGGTGGCCTGTCTGAGTTGGATAAAGCCGGCTTCATCAAA
AGGCAGCTTGTTGAGACACGCCAGATCACCAAGCACGTGGCCCAAATTCTCGATTCACGCATGAACACCA
AGTACGATGAAAATGACAAACTGATTCGAGAGGTGAAAGTTATTACTCTGAAGTCTAAGCTGGTCTCAGA
TTTCAGAAAGGACTTTCAGTTTTATAAGGTGAGAGAGATCAACAATTACCACCATGCGCATGATGCCTAC
CTGAATGCAGTGGTAGGCACTGCACTTATCAAAAAATATCCCAAGCTTGAATCTGAATTTGTTTACGGAG
ACTATAAAGTGTACGATGTTAGGAAAATGATCGCAAAGTCTGAGCAGGAAATAGGCAAGGCCACCGCTAA
GTACTTCTTTTACAGCAATATTATGAATTTTTTCAAGACCGAGATTACACTGGCCAATGGAGAGATTCGG
AAGCGACCACTTATCGAAACAAACGGAGAAACAGGAGAAATCGTGTGGGACAAGGGTAGGGATTTCGCGA
CAGTCCGGAAGGTCCTGTCCATGCCGCAGGTGAACATCGTTAAAAAGACCGAAGTACAGACCGGAGGCTT
CTCCAAGGAAAGTATCCTCCCGAAAAGGAACAGCGACAAGCTGATCGCACGCAAAAAAGATTGGGACCCC
AAGAAATACGGCGGATTCGATTCTCCTACAGTCGCTTACAGTGTACTGGTTGTGGCCAAAGTGGAGAAAG
GGAAGTCTAAAAAACTCAAAAGCGTCAAGGAACTGCTGGGCATCACAATCATGGAGCGATCAAGCTTCGA
AAAAAACCCCATCGACTTTCTCGAGGCGAAAGGATATAAAGAGGTCAAAAAAGACCTCATCATTAAGCTT
CCCAAGTACTCTCTCTTTGAGCTTGAAAACGGCCGGAAACGAATGCTCGCTAGTGCGGGCGAGCTGCAGA
AAGGTAACGAGCTGGCACTGCCCTCTAAATACGTTAATTTCTTGTATCTGGCCAGCCACTATGAAAAGCT
CAAAGGGTCTCCCGAAGATAATGAGCAGAAGCAGCTGTTCGTGGAACAACACAAACACTACCTTGATGAG
ATCATCGAGCAAATAAGCGAATTCTCCAAAAGAGTGATCCTCGCCGACGCTAACCTCGATAAGGTGCTTT
CTGCTTACAATAAGCACAGGGATAAGCCCATCAGGGAGCAGGCAGAAAACATTATCCACTTGTTTACTCT
GACCAACTTGGGCGCGCCTGCAGCCTTCAAGTACTTCGACACCACCATAGACAGAAAGCGGTACACCTCT
ACAAAGGAGGTCCTGGACGCCACACTGATTCATCAGTCAATTACGGGGCTCTATGAAACAAGAATCGACC
TCTCTCAGCTCGGTGGAGACAGCAGGGCTGACCCCAAGAAGAAGAGGAAGGTGGCTAGCGATGCTAAGTC
ACTGACTGCCTGGTCCCGGACACTGGTGACCTTCAAGGATGTGTTTGTGGACTTCACCAGGGAGGAGTGG
AAGCTGCTGGACACTGCTCAGCAGATCCTGTACAGAAATGTGATGCTGGAGAACTATAAGAACCTGGTTT
CCTTGGGTTATCAGCTTACTAAGCCAGATGTGATCCTCCGGTTGGAGAAGGGAGAAGAGCCCTGGCTGGT
GGAGAGAGAAATTCACCAAGAGACCCATCCTGATTCAGAGACTGCATTTGAAATCAAATCATCAGTTCCG
AAAAAGAAACGCAAAGTTGCTAGCGAGGGCAGAGGAAGTCTTCTAACATGCGGTGACGTGGAGGAGAATC
CCGGCCCTGGTACCGTGAGCAAGGGCGAGGAGCTGTTCACCGGGGTGGTGCCCATCCTGGTCGAGCTGGA
CGGCGACGTAAACGGCCACAAGTTCAGCGTGTCCGGCGAGGGCGAGGGCGATGCCACCTACGGCAAGCTG
ACCCTGAAGTTCATCTGCACCACCGGCAAGCTGCCCGTGCCCTGGCCCACCCTCGTGACCACCCTGACCT
ACGGCGTGCAGTGCTTCAGCCGCTACCCCGACCACATGAAGCAGCACGACTTCTTCAAGTCCGCCATGCC
CGAAGGCTACGTCCAGGAGCGCACCATCTTCTTCAAGGACGACGGCAACTACAAGACCCGCGCCGAGGTG
AAGTTCGAGGGCGACACCCTGGTGAACCGCATCGAGCTGAAGGGCATCGACTTCAAGGAGGACGGCAACA
TCCTGGGGCACAAGCTGGAGTACAACTACAACAGCCACAACGTCTATATCATGGCCGACAAGCAGAAGAA
CGGCATCAAGGTGAACTTCAAGATCCGCCACAACATCGAGGACGGCAGCGTGCAGCTCGCCGACCACTAC
CAGCAGAACACCCCCATCGGCGACGGCCCCGTGCTGCTGCCCGACAACCACTACCTGAGCACCCAGTCCG
CCCTGAGCAAAGACCCCAACGAGAAGCGCGATCACATGGTCCTGCTGGAGTTCGTGACCGCCGCCGGGAT
CACTCTCGGCATGGACGAGCTGTACAAGACCGGTTGATAATAGATAACTTCGTATAGCATACATTATACG
AAGTTATGAATTCGATATCAAGCTTATCGATAATCAACCTCTGGATTACAAAATTTGTGAAAGATTGACT
GGTATTCTTAACTATGTTGCTCCTTTTACGCTATGTGGATACGCTGCTTTAATGCCTTTGTATCATGCTA
TTGCTTCCCGTATGGCTTTCATTTTCTCCTCCTTGTATAAATCCTGGTTGCTGTCTCTTTATGAGGAGTT
GTGGCCCGTTGTCAGGCAACGTGGCGTGGTGTGCACTGTGTTTGCTGACGCAACCCCCACTGGTTGGGGC
ATTGCCACCACCTGTCAGCTCCTTTCCGGGACTTTCGCTTTCCCCCTCCCTATTGCCACGGCGGAACTCA
TCGCCGCCTGCCTTGCCCGCTGCTGGACAGGGGCTCGGCTGTTGGGCACTGACAATTCCGTGGTGTTGTC
GGGGAAATCATCGTCCTTTCCTTGGCTGCTCGCCTGTGTTGCCACCTGGATTCTGCGCGGGACGTCCTTC
TGCTACGTCCCTTCGGCCCTCAATCCAGCGGACCTTCCTTCCCGCGGCCTGCTGCCGGCTCTGCGGCCTC
TTCCGCGTCTTCGCCTTCGCCCTCAGACGAGTCGGATCTCCCTTTGGGCCGCCTCCCCGCATCGATACCG
TCGACCTCGAGACCTAGAAAAACATGGAGCAATCACAAGTAGCAATACAGCAGCTACCAATGCTGATTGT
GCCTGGCTAGAAGCACAAGAGGAGGAGGAGGTGGGTTTTCCAGTCACACCTCAGGTACCTTTAAGACCAA
TGACTTACAAGGCAGCTGTAGATCTTAGCCACTTTTTAAAAGAAAAGGGGGGACTGGAAGGGCTAATTCA
CTCCCAACGAAGACAAGATATCCTTGATCTGTGGATCTACCACACACAAGGCTACTTCCCTGATTGGCAG
AACTACACACCAGGGCCAGGGATCAGATATCCACTGACCTTTGGATGGTGCTACAAGCTAGTACCAGTTG
AGCAAGAGAAGGTAGAAGAAGCCAATGAAGGAGAGAACACCCGCTTGTTACACCCTGTGAGCCTGCATGG
GATGGATGACCCGGAGAGAGAAGTATTAGAGTGGAGGTTTGACAGCCGCCTAGCATTTCATCACATGGCC
CGAGAGCTGCATCCGGACTGTACTGGGTCTCTCTGGTTAGACCAGATCTGAGCCTGGGAGCTCTCTGGCT
AACTAGGGAACCCACTGCTTAAGCCTCAATAAAGCTTGCCTTGAGTGCTTCAAGTAGTGTGTGCCCGTCT
GTTGTGTGACTCTGGTAACTAGAGATCCCTCAGACCCTTTTAGTCAGTGTGGAAAATCTCTAGCAGGGCC
CGTTTAAACCCGCTGATCAGCCTCGACTGTGCCTTCTAGTTGCCAGCCATCTGTTGTTTGCCCCTCCCCC
GTGCCTTCCTTGACCCTGGAAGGTGCCACTCCCACTGTCCTTTCCTAATAAAATGAGGAAATTGCATCGC
ATTGTCTGAGTAGGTGTCATTCTATTCTGGGGGGTGGGGTGGGGCAGGACAGCAAGGGGGAGGATTGGGA
AGACAATAGCAGGCATGCTGGGGATGCGGTGGGCTCTATGGCTTCTGAGGCGGAAAGAACCAGCTGGGGC
TCTAGGGGGTATCCCC
[124 nt withheld, positions 10657-10780]
C
[91 nt withheld, positions 10782-10872]
A
[49 nt withheld, positions 10874-10922]
CCTTTGACGTTGGAGTCCACGTTCTTT
[37 nt withheld, positions 10950-10986]
ACCCTATCTCGGTCTATTCTTTTGATTTATAAGGGATTTTGCCGATTTCGGCCTATTGGTTAAAAAATGA
GCTGATTTAACAAAAATTTAACGCGAATTAATTCTGTGGAATGTGTGTCAGTTAGGGTGTGGAAAGTCCC
CAGGCTCCCCAGCAGGCAGAAGTATGCAAAGCATGCATCTCAATTAGTCAGCAACCAGGTGTGGAAAGTC
CCCAGGCTCCCCAGCAGGCAGAAGTATGCAAAGCATGCATCTCAATTAGTCAGCAACCATAGTCCCGCCC
CTAACTCCGCCCATCCCGCCCCTAACTCCGCCCAGTTCCGCCCATTCTCCGCCCCATGGCTGACTAATTT
TTTTTATTTATGCAGAGGCCGAGGCCGCCTCTGCCTCTGAGCTATTCCAGAAGTAGTGAGGAGGCTTTTT
TGGAGGCCTAGGCTTTTGCAAAAAGCTCCCGGGAGCTTGTATATCCATTTTCGGATCTGATCAGCACGTG
TTGACAATTAATCATCGGCATAGTATATCGGCATAGTATAATACGACAAGGTGAGGAACTAAACCATGGC
CAAGTTGACCAGTGCCGTTCCGGTGCTCACCGCGCGCGACGTCGCCGGAGCGGTCGAGTTCTGGACCGAC
CGGCTCGGGTTCTCCCGGGACTTCGTGGAGGACGACTTCGCCGGTGTGGTCCGGGACGACGTGACCCTGT
TCATCAGCGCGGTCCAGGACCAGGTGGTGCCGGACAACACCCTGGCCTGGGTGTGGGTGCGCGGCCTGGA
CGAGCTGTACGCCGAGTGGTCGGAGGTCGTGTCCACGAACTTCCGGGACGCCTCCGGGCCGGCCATGACC
GAGATCGGCGAGCAGCCGTGGGGGCGGGAGTTCGCCCTGCGCGACCCGGCCGGCAACTGCGTGCACTTCG
TGGCCGAGGAGCAGGACTGACACGTGCTACGAGATTTCGATTCCACCGCCGCCTTCTATGAAAGGTTGGG
CTTCGGAATCGTTTTCCGGGACGCCGGCTGGATGATCCTCCAGCGCGGGGATCTCATGCTGGAGTTCTTC
GCCCACCCCAACTTGTTTATTGCAGCTTATAATGGTTACAAATAAAGCAATAGCATCACAAATTTCACAA
ATAAAGCATTTTTTTCACTGCATTCTAGTTGTGGTTTGTCCAAACTCATCAATGTATCTTATCATGTCTG
TATACCGTCGACCTCTAGCTAGAGCTTGGCGTAATCATGGTCATAGCTGTTTCCTGTGTGAAATTGTTAT
CCGCTCACAATTCCACACAACATACGAGCCGGAAGCATAAAGTGTAAAGCCTGGGGTGCCTAATGAGTGA
GCTAACTCACATTAATTGCGTTGCGCTCACTGCCCGCTTTCCAGTCGGGAAACCTGTCGTGCCAGCTGCA
TTAATGAATCGGCCAACGCGCGGGGAGAGGCGGTTTGCGTATTGGGCGCTCTTCCGCTTCCTCGCTCACT
GACTCGCTGCGCTCGGTCGTTCGGCTGCGGCGAGCGGTATCAGCTCACTCAAAGGCGGTAATACGGTTAT
CCACAGAATCAGGGGATAACGCAGGAAAGAACATGTGAGCAAAAGGCCAGCAAAAGGCCAGGAACCGTAA
AAAGGCCGCGTTGCTGGCGTTTTTCCATAGGCTCCGCCCCCCTGACGAGCATCACAAAAATCGACGCTCA
AGTCAGAGGTGGCGAAACCCGACAGGACTATAAAGATACCAGGCGTTTCCCCCTGGAAGCTCCCTCGTGC
GCTCTCCTGTTCCGACCCTGCCGCTTACCGGATACCTGTCCGCCTTTCTCCCTTCGGGAAGCGTGGCGCT
TTCTCATAGCTCACGCTGTAGGTATCTCAGTTCGGTGTAGGTCGTTCGCTCCAAGCTGGGCTGTGTGCAC
GAACCCCCCGTTCAGCCCGACCGCTGCGCCTTATCCGGTAACTATCGTCTTGAGTCCAACCCGGTAAGAC
ACGACTTATCGCCACTGGCAGCAGCCACTGGTAACAGGATTAGCAGAGCGAGGTATGTAGGCGGTGCTAC
AGAGTTCTTGAAGTGGTGGCCTAACTACGGCTACACTAGAAGAACAGTATTTGGTATCTGCGCTCTGCTG
AAGCCAGTTACCTTCGGAAAAAGAGTTGGTAGCTCTTGATCCGGCAAACAAACCACCGCTGGTAGCGGTG
GTTTTTTTGTTTGCAAGCAGCAGATTACGCGCAGAAAAAAAGGATCTCAAGAAGATCCTTTGATCTTTTC
TACGGGGTCTGACGCTCAGTGGAACGAAAACTCACGTTAAGGGATTTTGGTCATGAGATTATCAAAAAGG
ATCTTCACCTAGATCCTTTTAAATTAAAAATGAAGTTTTAAATCAATCTAAAGTATATATGAGTAAACTT
GGTCTGACAGTTACCAATGCTTAATCAGTGAGGCACCTATCTCAGCGATCTGTCTATTTCGTTCATCCAT
AGTTGCCTGACTCCCCGTCGTGTAGATAACTACGATACGGGAGGGCTTACCATCTGGCCCCAGTGCTGCA
ATGATACCGCGAGACCCACGCTCACCGGCTCCAGATTTATCAGCAATAAACCAGCCAGCCGGAAGGGCCG
AGCGCAGAAGTGGTCCTGCAACTTTATCCGCCTCCATCCAGTCTATTAATTGTTGCCGGGAAGCTAGAGT
AAGTAGTTCGCCAGTTAATAGTTTGCGCAACGTTGTTGCCATTGCTACAGGCATCGTGGTGTCACGCTCG
TCGTTTGGTATGGCTTCATTCAGCTCCGGTTCCCAACGATCAAGGCGAGTTACATGATCCCCCATGTTGT
GCAAAAAAGCGGTTAGCTCCTTCGGTCCTCCGATCGTTGTCAGAAGTAAGTTGGCCGCAGTGTTATCACT
CATGGTTATGGCAGCACTGCATAATTCTCTTACTGTCATGCCATCCGTAAGATGCTTTTCTGTGACTGGT
GAGTACTCAACCAAGTCATTCTGAGAATAGTGTATGCGGCGACCGAGTTGCTCTTGCCCGGCGTCAATAC
GGGATAATACCGCGCCACATAGCAGAACTTTAAAAGTGCTCATCATTGGAAAACGTTCTTCGGGGCGAAA
ACTCTCAAGGATCTTACCGCTGTTGAGATCCAGTTCGATGTAACCCACTCGTGCACCCAACTGATCTTCA
GCATCTTTTACTTTCACCAGCGTTTCTGGGTGAGCAAAAACAGGAAGGCAAAATGCCGCAAAAAAGGGAA
TAAGGGCGACACGGAAATGTTGAATACTCATACTCTTCCTTTTTCAATATTATTGAAGCATTTATCAGGG
TTATTGTCTCATGAGCGGATACATATTTGAATGTATTTAGAAAAATAAACAAATAGGGGTTCCGCGCACA
TTTCCCCGAAAAGTGCCACCTGACGTCGACGG
